>Addgene plasmid #87945 | pHES873 | addgene full sequence | sequence record 180366 | Addgene NGS Result
TTTTCAAAAATTCTTACTTTTTTTTTGGATGGACGCAAAGAAGTTTAATAATCATATTACATGGCATTGC
CACCATATACATATCCATATACATATCCATATCTAATCTTACTTATATGTTGTGGAAATGTAAAGAGCCC
CATTATCTTAGCCTAAAAAAACCTTCTCTTTGGAACTTTCAGTAATACGCTTAACTGCTCATTGCTATAT
TGAAGTACGGACTAGAAGCCGCCGAGCGGGCGACAGCCCTCCGACGGAAGACTCTCCTCCGTGCGTCCTC
GTCTTCACCGGTCGCGTTCCTGAAACGCAGATGTGCCTCACGCCACACTGCTCCGAACAATAAAGATTCT
ACAATACTAGCTTTTATAGTTATGAAGAGGAAAAATTGGCAGTAACCTGGCCCCACAAACCTTCAAATTA
ACGAATCAAATTAACAACCATAGGATGATAATGCGATTAGTTTTTTAGCCTTATTTCTGGGGTAATTAAT
CAGCGAAGCGATGATTTTTGATCTATTAACAGATATATAAATGGAAAAGCTGCATAACCACTTTAACTAA
TACTTTCAACATTTTCAGTTTGTATTACTTCTTATTCAAATGTCATAAAAGTATCAACAAAAAATTGTTA
ATATACCTCTATACTTTAACGTCAAGGAGAAAAAACTATAGCTAGCAATAAAATGGGTACCCGCCCATAT
GCTTGCCCTGTCGAGTCCTGCGATCGCCGCTTTTCTCGCTCGGATGAGCTTACCCGCCATATCCGCATCC
ATACCGGTCAGAAGCCCTTCCAGTGTCGAATCTGCATGCGTAACTTCAGTCGTAGTGACCACCTTACCAC
CCACATCCGCACCCACACAGGCGAGAAGCCTTTTGCCTGTGACATTTGTGGGAGGAAGTTTGCCAGGAGT
GATGAACGCAAGAGGCATACCAAAATCCATACAGGTAGATCCGGTGACGGTGCTGGTTTAAAGTTCAATA
AAGTCAGAGTTGTGAGAGCACTGGATGCTGTTGCTCTCCCACAGCCATTGGGCGTTCCAAATGAAAGCCA
AGCCCTAAGCCAGAGATTCACTTTTTCACCAGGTCAAGACATACAGTTGATTCCACCACTGATCAACCTG
TTAATGAGCATTGAACCAGATGTGATCTATGCAGGACATGACAACACAAAACCTGACACCTCCAGTTCTT
TGCTGACAAGTCTTAATCAACTAGGCGAGAGGCAACTTCTTTCAGTAGTCAAGTGGTCTAAATCATTGCC
AGGTTTTCGAAACTTACATATTGATGACCAGATAACTCTCATTCAGTATTCTTGGATGAGCTTAATGGTG
TTTGGTCTAGGATGGAGATCCTACAAACATGTCAGTGGGCAGATGCTGTATTTTGCACCTGATCTAATAC
TAAATGAACAGCGGATGAAAGAATCATCATTCTATTCATTATGCCTTACCATGTGGCAGATCCCACAGGA
GTTTGTCAAGCTTCAAGTTAGCCAAGAAGAGTTCCTCTGTATGAAAGTATTGTTACTTCTTAATACAATT
CCTTTGGAAGGGCTACGAAGTCAAACCCAGTTTGAGGAGATGAGGTCAAGCTACATTAGAGAGCTCATCA
AGGCAATTGGTTTGAGGCAAAAAGGAGTTGTGTCGAGCTCACAGCGTTTCTATCAACTTACAAAACTTCT
TGATAACTCGCATGATCTTGTCAAACAGCTTCATCTGTACTGCTTGAATACATTTATCCAGTCCCGGGCA
CTGAGTGTTGAATTTCCAGAAATGATGTCTGAAGTTATTGCTGCACAATTACCCAAGATATTGGCAGGGA
TGGTGAAACCCCTTCTCTTTCATAAAAAGGCGGCCGCAGGTGACGGTGCTGGTTTAATTAACATGACGGT
CGACCATGATTTCAATAGCGAAGATATTTTATTCCCCATAGAAAGCATGAGTAGTATACAATACGTGGAG
AATAATAACCCAAATAATATTAACAACGATGTTATCCCGTATTCTCTAGATATCAAAAACACTGTCTTAG
ATAGTGCGGATCTCAATGACATTCAAAATCAAGAAACTTCACTGAATTTGGGGCTTCCTCCACTATCTTT
CGACTCTCCACTGCCCGTAACGGAAACGATACCATCCACTACCGATAACAGCTTGCATTTGAAAGCTGAT
AGCAACAAAAATCGCGATGCAAGAACTATTGAAAATGATAGTGAAATTAAGAGTACTAATAATGCTAGTG
GCTCTGGGGCAAATCAATACACAACTCTTACTTCACCTTATCCTATGAACGACATTTTGTACAACATGAA
CAATCCGTTACAATCACCGTCACCTTCATCGGTACCTCAAAATCCGACTATAAATCCTCCCATAAATACA
GCAAGTAACGAAACTAATTTATCGCCTCAAACTTCAAATGGTAATGAAACTCTTATATCTCCTCGAGCCC
AACAACATACGTCCATTAAAGATAATCGTCTGTCCTTACCTAATGGTGCTAATTCGAATCTTTTCATTGA
CACTAACCCAAACAATTTGAACGAAAAACTAAGAAATCAATTGAACTCAGATACAAATTCATATTCTAAC
TCCATTTCTAATTCAAACTCCAATTCTACGGGTAATTTAAATTCCAGTTATTTTAATTCACTGAACATAG
ACTCCATGCTAGATGATTACGTTTCTAGTGATCTCTTATTGAATGATGATGATGATGACACTAATTTATC
ACGCCGAAGATTTAGCGACGTTATAACAAACCAAGAGCTCTAAGCAAATAGCTAAATTATATACGAATTA
ATATTATGATTAAGTGTTTACGTGAGTGCGATATTTTTATTACTATCTTATACAGTTGTATATACTCTAT
AAAATGAGTTGTCTATTAATTAACGCGATGAATGCTTTCTGGGTTTACCTCTCCAACAACTCTAGTTTAC
TTCTCAATACATTCAATTGTATTTGATTTGTCAATACTTCATCATTAATCAATTCTATAGTTTTGTTTTT
CTCGTTTATTTCCAAATTTAATGCATCAATTTTATTATTCAATTTGTCGTTGATTTTGGTTAATGATTTT
ATGGTTTGATCTCTGGCATTGATTGTTTGTGTTAGTTTTTCATTATTGATAATTAAATTATTTAAGTTAG
TTATCAACTCGGTGTTTTCAAGTTTCAAGTTTTCAATTTCTTTAGAGTTTATTAGATTTGTCAAAGTTTC
TGAATTGCTTGATTGGTCCGGCCCAGGTATTGTTAGCGGTTTGAAGCAGGCGGCAGAAGAAGTAACAAAG
GAACCTAGAGGCCTTTTGATGTTAGCAGAATTGTCATGCAAGGGCTCCCTATCTACTGGAGAATATACTA
AGGGTACTGTTGACATTGCGAAGAGCGACAAAGATTTTGTTATCGGCTTTATTGCTCAAAGAGACATGGG
TGGAAGAGATGAAGGTTACGATTGGTTGATTATGACACCCGGTGTGGGTTTAGATGACAAGGGAGACGCA
TTGGGTCAACAGTATAGAACCGTGGATGATGTGGTCTCTACAGGATCTGACATTATTATTGTTGGAAGAG
GACTATTTGCAAAGGGAAGGGATGCTAAGGTAGAGGGTGAACGTTACAGAAAAGCAGGCTGGGGTTTAAA
CATTTAAATGGCCGGCCCAGCTTTTGTTCCCTTTAGTGAGGGTTAATTCCGAGCTTGGCGTAATCATGGT
CATAGCTGTTTCCTGTGTGAAATTGTTATCCGCTCACAATTCCACACAACATACGAGCCGGAAGCATAAA
GTGTAAAGCCTGGGGTGCCTAATGAGTGAGCTAACTCACATTAATTGCGTTGCGCTCACTGCCCGCTTTC
CAGTCGGGAAACCTGTCGTGCCAGCTGCATTAATGAATCGGCCAACGCGCGGGGAGAGGCGGTTTGCGTA
TTGGGCGCTCTTCCGCTTCCTCGCTCACTGACTCGCTGCGCTCGGTCGTTCGGCTGCGGCGAGCGGTATC
AGCTCACTCAAAGGCGGTAATACGGTTATCCACAGAATCAGGGGATAACGCAGGAAAGAACATGTGAGCA
AAAGGCCAGCAAAAGGCCAGGAACCGTAAAAAGGCCGCGTTGCTGGCGTTTTTCCATAGGCTCCGCCCCC
CTGACGAGCATCACAAAAATCGACGCTCAAGTCAGAGGTGGCGAAACCCGACAGGACTATAAAGATACCA
GGCGTTTCCCCCTGGAAGCTCCCTCGTGCGCTCTCCTGTTCCGACCCTGCCGCTTACCGGATACCTGTCC
GCCTTTCTCCCTTCGGGAAGCGTGGCGCTTTCTCATAGCTCACGCTGTAGGTATCTCAGTTCGGTGTAGG
TCGTTCGCTCCAAGCTGGGCTGTGTGCACGAACCCCCCGTTCAGCCCGACCGCTGCGCCTTATCCGGTAA
CTATCGTCTTGAGTCCAACCCGGTAAGACACGACTTATCGCCACTGGCAGCAGCCACTGGTAACAGGATT
AGCAGAGCGAGGTATGTAGGCGGTGCTACAGAGTTCTTGAAGTGGTGGCCTAACTACGGCTACACTAGAA
GAACAGTATTTGGTATCTGCGCTCTGCTGAAGCCAGTTACCTTCGGAAAAAGAGTTGGTAGCTCTTGATC
CGGCAAACAAACCACCGCTGGTAGCGGTGGTTTTTTTGTTTGCAAGCAGCAGATTACGCGCAGAAAAAAA
GGATCTCAAGAAGATCCTTTGATCTTTTCTACGGGGTCTGACGCTCAGTGGAACGAAAACTCACGTTAAG
GGATTTTGGTCATGAGATTATCAAAAAGGATCTTCACCTAGATCCTTTTAAATTAAAAATGAAGTTTTAA
ATCAATCTAAAGTATATATGAGTAAACTTGGTCTGACAGTTACCAATGCTTAATCAGTGAGGCACCTATC
TCAGCGATCTGTCTATTTCGTTCATCCATAGTTGCCTGACTCCCCGTCGTGTAGATAACTACGATACGGG
AGGGCTTACCATCTGGCCCCAGTGCTGCAATGATACCGCGAGACCCACGCTCACCGGCTCCAGATTTATC
AGCAATAAACCAGCCAGCCGGAAGGGCCGAGCGCAGAAGTGGTCCTGCAACTTTATCCGCCTCCATCCAG
TCTATTAATTGTTGCCGGGAAGCTAGAGTAAGTAGTTCGCCAGTTAATAGTTTGCGCAACGTTGTTGCCA
TTGCTACAGGCATCGTGGTGTCACGCTCGTCGTTTGGTATGGCTTCATTCAGCTCCGGTTCCCAACGATC
AAGGCGAGTTACATGATCCCCCATGTTGTGCAAAAAAGCGGTTAGCTCCTTCGGTCCTCCGATCGTTGTC
AGAAGTAAGTTGGCCGCAGTGTTATCACTCATGGTTATGGCAGCACTGCATAATTCTCTTACTGTCATGC
CATCCGTAAGATGCTTTTCTGTGACTGGTGAGTACTCAACCAAGTCATTCTGAGAATAGTGTATGCGGCG
ACCGAGTTGCTCTTGCCCGGCGTCAATACGGGATAATACCGCGCCACATAGCAGAACTTTAAAAGTGCTC
ATCATTGGAAAACGTTCTTCGGGGCGAAAACTCTCAAGGATCTTACCGCTGTTGAGATCCAGTTCGATGT
AACCCACTCGTGCACCCAACTGATCTTCAGCATCTTTTACTTTCACCAGCGTTTCTGGGTGAGCAAAAAC
AGGAAGGCAAAATGCCGCAAAAAAGGGAATAAGGGCGACACGGAAATGTTGAATACTCATACTCTTCCTT
TTTCAATATTATTGAAGCATTTATCAGGGTTATTGTCTCATGAGCGGATACATATTTGAATGTATTTAGA
AAAATAAACAAATAGGGGTTCCGCGCACATTTCCCCGAAAAGTGCCACCTGACGTCCTCGGCGCGCCGAC
GTCTAAGAAACCATTATTATCATGACATTAACCTATAAAAATAGGCGTATCACGAGGCCCTTTCGTCTCG
CGCGTTTCGGTGATGACGGTGAAAACCTCTGACACATGCAGCTCCCGGAGACGGTCACAGCTTGTCTGTA
AGCGGATGCCGGGAGCAGACAAGCCCGTCAGGGCGCGTCAGCGGGTGTTGGCGGGTGTCGGGGCTGGCTT
AACTATGCGGCATCAGAGCAGATTGTACTGAGAGTGCACCATACCACCTTTTCAATTCATCATTTTTTTT
TTATTCTTTTTTTTGATTTCGGTTTCCTTGAAATTTTTTTGATTCGGTAATCTCCGAACAGAAGGAAGAA
CGAAGGAAGGAGCACAGACTTAGATTGGTATATATACGCATATTGGGTCAGCAGTACAGAACCGTCGACG
AAGTTGTAAGTGGTGGATCAGATATCATCATTGTTGGCAGAGGACTTTTCGCCAAGGGTAGAGATCCTAA
TACTAAACTCACAAATTAGAGCTTCAATTTAATTATATCAGTTATTACCCTATGCGGTGTGAAATACCGC
ACAGATGCGTAAGGAGAAAATACCGCATCAGGAAATTGTAAGCGTTAATATTTTGTTAAAATTCGCGTTA
AATTTTTGTTAAATCAGCTCATTTTTTAACCAATAGGCCGAAATCGGCAAAATCCCTTATAAATCAAAAG
AATAGACCGAGATAGGGT
[37 nt withheld, positions 6599-6635]
AAAGAACGTGGACTCCAACGTCAAAGG
[49 nt withheld, positions 6663-6711]
T
[91 nt withheld, positions 6713-6803]
G
[124 nt withheld, positions 6805-6928]
CCATTCGCCATTCAGGCTGCGCAACTGTTGGGAAGGGCGATCGGTGCGGGCCTCTTCGCTATTACGCCAG
CTGGCGAAAGGGGGATGTGCTGCAAGGCGATTAAGTTGGGTAACGCCAGGGTTTTCCCAGTCACGACGTT
GTAAAACGACGGCCAGTGAATTGTAATACGACTCACTATAGGGGGCCAGCGTGGCCGTTTAAACAGAACG
AAGGAAGGAGCACAGACTTAGATTGGTATATATACGCATATGTAGTGTTGAAGAAACATGAAATTGCCCA
GTATTCTTAACCCAACTGCACAGAACAAAAACCTGCAGGAAACGAAGATAAATCATGTCGAAAGCTACAT
ATAAGGAACGTGCTGCTACTCATCCTAGTCCTGTTGCTGCCAAGCTATTTAATATCATGCACGAAAAGCA
AACAAACTTGTGTGCTTCATTGGATGTTCGTACCACCAAGGAATTACTGGAGTTAGTTGAAGCATTAGGT
CCCAAAATTTGTTTACTAAAAACACATGTGGATATCTTGACTGATTTTTCCATGGAGGGCACAGTTAAGC
CGCTAAAGGCATTATCCGCCAAGTACAATTTTTTACTCTTCGAAGACAGAAAATTTGCTGACATTGGTAA
TACAGTCAAATTGCAGTACTCTGCGGGTGTATACAGAATAGCAGAATGGGCAGACATTACGAATGCACAC
GGTGTGGTGGTTTAGCTTGCCTCGTCCCCGCCGGGTCACCCGGCCAGCGACATGGAGGCCCAGAATACCC
TCCTTGACAGTCTTGACGTGCGCAGCTCAGGGGCATGATGTGACTGTCGCCCGTACATTTAGCCCATACA
TCCCCATGTATAATCATTTGCATCCATACATTTTGATGGCCGCACGGCGCGAAGCAAAAATTACGGCTCC
TCGCTGCGGACCTGCGAGCAGGGAAACGCTCCCCTCACAGACGCGTTGAATTGTCCCCACGCCGCGCCCC
TGTAGAGAAATATAAAAGGTTAGGATTTGCCACTGAGGTTCTTCTTTCATATACTTCCTTTTAAAATCTT
GCTAGGATACAGTTCTCACATCACATCCGAACATAAACAACCATGACAGTCAACACTAAGACCTATAGTG
AGAGAGCAGAAACTCATGCCTCACCAGTAGCACAACGATTATTTCGATTAATGGAACTGAAGAAAACCAA
TTTATGTGCATCAATTGATGTTGATACCACTAAGGAATTCCTTGAATTAATTGATAAATTGGGTCCTTAT
GTATGCTTAATCAAGACTCATATTGATATAATCAATGATTTTTCCTATGAATCCACTATTGAACCATTAT
TAGAACTTTCACGTAAACATCAATTTATGATTTTTGAAGATAGAAAATTTGCTGATATTGGTAATACCGT
GAAGAAACAATATATTGGTGGAGTTTATAAAATTAGTAGTTGGGCAGATATTACTAATGCTCATGGTGTC
ACTGGGAATGGAGTAGTTGAAGGATTAAAACAGGGAGCTAAAGAAACCACCACCAACCAAGAGCCAAGAG
GGTTATTGATGTTAGCTGAATTATCATCAGTGGGATCATTAGCATATGGAGAATATTCTCAAAAAACTGT
TGAAATTGCTAAATCCGATAAGGAATTTGTTATTGGATTTATTGCCCAACGTGATATGGGTGGACAAGAA
GAAGGATTTGATTGGCTTATTATGACACCTGGAGTTGGATTAGATGATAAAGGTGATGGATTAGGACAAC
AATATAGAACTGTTGATGAAGTTGTTAGCACTGGAACTGATATTATCATTGTTGGTAGAGGATTGTTTGG
TAAAGGAAGAGATCCAGATATTGAAGGTAAAAGGTATAGAGATGCTGGTTGGAATGCTTATTTGAAAAAG
ACTGGCCAATTATAATCAGTACTGACAATAAAAAGATTCTTGTTTTCAAGAACTTGTCATTTGTATAGTT
TTTTTATATTGTAGTTGTTCTATTTTAATCAAATGTTAGCGTGATTTATATTTTTTTTCGCCTCGACATC
ATCTGCCCAGATGCGAAGTTAAGTGCGCAGAAAGTAATATCATGCGTCAATCGTATGTGAATGCTGGTCG
CTATACTGCTGTCGATTCGATACTAACGCCGCCATCCAGTGTCGAAAACGACCTCGAATTCATCGAGTGG
ATTCGGCTTTGGGTACCGGGCCCTTATATTGAA
Features (pLannotate 1.2.2; 25 found; start..end, strand, type, name):
      2..666     +  promoter       GAL1,10 promoter: GAL1 and GAL10 genes of S. cerevisiae; divergent inducible promoter, regulated by Gal4
    692..863     +  CDS            ZFHD1 (DNA binding domain) (fragment): composite human DNA-binding domain composed of domains from the transcription factors Zif268 and Oct-1 (Pomerantz et al., 1995)
    971..1828    +  CDS            PGR (fragment): PRGR_SHEEP - Also known as NR3C3. Experimental evidence at transcript level: Swiss-Prot protein existence level 2. The steroid hormones and their receptors are involved in the regulation of eukaryotic gene expression and affect cellular proliferation and differentiation in target tissues. Transcriptional activator of several progesteron-dependent promoters in a variety of cell types. Involved in activation of SRC-dependent MAPK signaling on hormone stimulation. From Ovis aries (Sheep).
   1883..2764    +  CDS            MSN2 (fragment): MSN2_YEAST - Experimental evidence at protein level: Swiss-Prot protein existence level 1. Positive transcriptional factor that acts as a component of the stress responsive system. Recognizes and binds to the stress response element (STRE) which is involved in the response to various forms of stress (heat, oxidative, osmotic, etc.). Involved in the regulation of the CTT1, DDR2, HSP12 genes. May be regulated via WHI2- PSR1 complex phosphatase activity. From Saccharomyces cerevisiae (strain ATCC 204508 / S288c) (Baker's yeast).
   3240..3633    +  CDS            URA3 (fragment): orotidine-5'-phosphate decarboxylase, required for uracil biosynthesis; S. cerevisiae URA3; yeast auxotrophic marker, counterselectable with 5-fluoroorotic acid (5-FOA)
   3670..3688    -  promoter       T3 promoter: promoter for bacteriophage T3 RNA polymerase
   3733..3749    -  protein_bind   lac operator: The lac repressor binds to the lac operator to inhibit transcription in E. coli. This inhibition can be relieved by adding lactose or isopropyl-β-D-thiogalactopyranoside (IPTG). lac repressor encoded by lacI
   3757..3787    -  promoter       lac promoter: promoter for the E. coli lac operon
   3802..3823    -  protein_bind   CAP binding site: CAP binding activates transcription in the presence of cAMP. E. coli catabolite activator protein
   3836..3928    -  CDS            lacI (fragment): lac repressor; lacI; The lac repressor binds to the lac operator to inhibit transcription in E. coli. This inhibition can be relieved by adding lactose or isopropyl-β-D-thiogalactopyranoside (IPTG).
   4111..4699    -  rep_origin     ori: high-copy-number ColE1/pMB1/pBR322/pUC origin of replication
   4870..5730    -  CDS            AmpR: β-lactamase; bla; confers resistance to ampicillin, carbenicillin, and related antibiotics
   5731..5835    -  promoter       AmpR promoter: bla
   5947..5982    +  CDS            rop (fragment): Rop protein, which maintains plasmids at low copy number; rop
   6084..6133    +  misc_feature   bom (fragment): basis of mobility region from pBR322
   6141..6273    +  promoter       URA3 promoter (fragment): S. cerevisiae URA3
   6421..6472    +  misc_feature   bom (fragment): basis of mobility region from pBR322
   6500..6928    -  rep_origin     f1 ori (sequence partly withheld): f1 bacteriophage origin of replication; arrow indicates direction of (+) strand synthesis
   6932..7089    -  CDS            lacZα (fragment): LacZα fragment of β-galactosidase; lacZ fragment
   7092..7110    +  promoter       T7 promoter: promoter for bacteriophage T7 RNA polymerase
   7133..7262    +  promoter       URA3 promoter (fragment): S. cerevisiae URA3
   7263..7638    +  CDS            URA3 (fragment): orotidine-5'-phosphate decarboxylase, required for uracil biosynthesis; S. cerevisiae URA3; yeast auxotrophic marker, counterselectable with 5-fluoroorotic acid (5-FOA)
   7677..8020    +  promoter       TEF promoter: Ashbya gossypii TEF promoter
   8039..8827    +  CDS            URA3: PYRF_YEAST - Experimental evidence at protein level: Swiss-Prot protein existence level 1. From Saccharomyces cerevisiae (strain ATCC 204508 / S288c) (Baker's yeast).
   8839..9036    +  terminator     TEF terminator: Ashbya gossypii TEF terminator
