[The description below was written by a language model from this plasmid's Addgene catalogue record and pLannotate feature annotations shown in this document.]
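Description:
pHES873 is a yeast expression plasmid of about 9.1 kb, built on the pAAD606 backbone, that carries a synthetic, hormone-responsive transcription factor called ZPM under the galactose-inducible GAL1 promoter. In E. coli it is maintained through a high-copy ColE1/pUC-type origin and selected with ampicillin via the β-lactamase gene. An f1 origin and remnants of a lacZα/lac promoter cloning region flanked by T3 and T7 promoters also remain from the parental phagemid.

No yeast replication origin (2μ or CEN/ARS) is annotated. Instead, the table shows a complete URA3 coding sequence driven by the Ashbya gossypii TEF promoter and terminator, along with separate URA3 promoter and coding fragments lying on either side of the bacterial backbone. This layout is consistent with an integrating design targeted to the URA3 locus, although the record does not state this explicitly.

The roughly 2.7 kb insert fuses three modules in one reading frame: the Zif268 zinc-finger DNA-binding domain (matched by the annotation tool to the related ZFHD1 composite domain), the ligand-binding domain of the human progesterone receptor (the tool's best hit was the sheep orthologue), and the activation domain of the yeast stress factor MSN2. Steroid receptor ligand-binding domains typically keep such fusions inactive until hormone binds, so the factor's activity depends on both galactose-driven expression and added ligand. The stated purpose calls the factor estradiol-inducible, whereas the insert contains a progesterone receptor domain; the record does not resolve this discrepancy. Once active, ZPM drives transcription from engineered promoters containing Zif268 binding sites, and it serves as a component of synthetic circuits for tunable control of gene expression in budding yeast.
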