Addgene plasmid #87945: pHES873
Purpose: Expresses estradiol-inducible synthetic transcription factor in yeast under control of GAL1 promoter. It activates transcription of promoters containing Zif268 binding sites.
Depositing lab: Hana El-Samad. Depositing organization: University of California, San Francisco (UCSF). Publication: Robust Synthetic Circuits for Two-Dimensional Control of Gene Expression in Yeast. Aranda-Diaz A, Mace K, Zuleta I, Harrigan P, El-Samad H. ACS Synth Biol. 2016 Dec 27. doi: 10.1021/acssynbio.6b00251. PubMed 27930885.
Backbone
  Vector backbone: pAAD606
  Backbone size w/o insert (bp): 7000
  Total vector size (bp): 9109
  Vector type: Yeast Expression
  Selectable markers: URA3
Growth in bacteria
  Bacterial resistance: Ampicillin, 100 μg/mL
  Growth temperature: 37°C
  Growth strain: DH5alpha
  Copy number: Unknown
Gene/Insert
  Gene/Insert name: pGAL1- Zif268 DBD - hPR LBD - MSN2 AD (alt name: ZPM)
  Species: H. sapiens (human), S. cerevisiae (budding yeast)
  Insert size (bp): 2745
  Entrez Gene: PGR (a.k.a. NR3C3, PR)
  Promoter: GAL1
  Cloning method: Restriction Enzyme; 5′ cloning site PspOMI (not destroyed); 3′ cloning site SacI (not destroyed)
  Sequencing primers: 5′ GTGGATTCGGCTTTGGGTA; 3′ CGCACTCACGTAAACACTTAATC
Terms and licenses: Academic/Nonprofit Terms; Industry Terms: Not Available to Industry
How to cite: pHES873 was a gift from Hana El-Samad (Addgene plasmid # 87945 ; http://n2t.net/addgene:87945 ; RRID:Addgene_87945)
